Addgene plasmid #161734: pINDUCER20_mStrawberry
Purpose: Doxycycline-inducible expression of mStrawberry
Depositing lab: Alec Kimmelman. Depositing organization: NYU Grossman School of Medicine. Publication: Autophagy promotes immune evasion of pancreatic cancer by degrading MHC-I. Yamamoto K, Venida A, Yano J, Biancur DE, Kakiuchi M, Gupta S, Sohn ASW, Mukhopadhyay S, Lin EY, Parker SJ, Banh RS, Paulo JA, Wen KW, Debnath J, Kim GE, Mancias JD, Fearon DT, Perera RM, Kimmelman AC. Nature. 2020 May;581(7806):100-105. doi: 10.1038/s41586-020-2229-5. Epub 2020 Apr 22. PubMed 32376951.
Backbone
  Vector backbone: pINDUCER20
  Backbone manufacturer: Addgene #44012
  Total vector size (bp): 10859
  Vector type: Mammalian Expression, Lentiviral ; destinatioin vector for gateway cloning
  Selectable markers: Neomycin (select with G418)
Growth in bacteria
  Bacterial resistance: Ampicillin, 100 μg/mL
  Growth temperature: 30°C
  Growth strain: NEB Stable
  Copy number: Unknown
Gene/Insert
  Gene/Insert name: mStrawberry
  Cloning method: Gateway Cloning
  Sequencing primers: 5′ attB1; 3′ attB2
Terms and licenses: Academic/Nonprofit Terms; Industry Terms: Not Available to Industry
How to cite: pINDUCER20_mStrawberry was a gift from Alec Kimmelman (Addgene plasmid # 161734 ; http://n2t.net/addgene:161734 ; RRID:Addgene_161734)
