[The description below was written by a language model from this plasmid's Addgene catalogue record and pLannotate feature annotations shown in this document.]
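Description:
pINDUCER20_mStrawberry is an HIV-1-derived lentiviral vector for doxycycline-inducible expression of the red fluorescent protein mStrawberry in mammalian cells. It is built on the pINDUCER20 Gateway destination backbone. Although the catalogue still lists the vector type as a destination vector, the feature table shows the mStrawberry coding sequence flanked by attB1 and attB2 sites, so this is the recombined expression clone. In bacteria the roughly 10.9 kb plasmid is maintained through a high-copy ColE1/pUC-type origin and an ampicillin resistance gene. The record pairs it with a recombination-tolerant strain, as is common for LTR-containing plasmids.

The viral portion comprises a truncated 5' LTR, the Ψ packaging signal with a gag fragment, the RRE for Rev-dependent RNA export, the cPPT/CTS, a WPRE to enhance transcript expression, and a self-inactivating ΔU3 3' LTR. These elements allow the genome to be packaged and integrated when the remaining viral functions are supplied in trans. Between the LTRs sit two expression units that make the system all-in-one. A tetracycline response element with seven tetO copies, fused to a minimal CMV promoter, drives mStrawberry. Downstream, the constitutive human UbC promoter drives the reverse tetracycline transactivator rtTA3, followed by an EMCV IRES and the neomycin phosphotransferase gene. Transduced cells can therefore be selected with G418 and already carry the transactivator, which binds the TRE and switches on mStrawberry only when doxycycline is present.

The record states no purpose beyond inducible mStrawberry expression. A fluorescent-protein-only construct of this kind would plausibly serve as a control or reporter alongside other pINDUCER20 constructs, but this is not stated.
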