Features (pLannotate 1.2.2; 34 found; start..end, strand, type, name):
     27..356     +  CDS            nef (fragment): NEF_HV1BR - Experimental evidence at protein level: Swiss-Prot protein existence level 1. Extracellular Nef protein targets CD4(+) T-lymphocytes for apoptosis by interacting with CXCR4 surface receptors (PubMed:14990729). From Human immunodeficiency virus type 1 group M subtype B (isolate BRU/LAI) (HIV-1).
    404..661     +  LTR            5' LTR (truncated): truncated 5' long terminal repeat (LTR) from HIV-1
    708..833     +  misc_feature   HIV-1 Ψ: packaging signal of human immunodeficiency virus type 1
    817..1155    +  CDS            HIV-1 gag (fragment): gag protein from human immunodeficiency virus 1; gag
   1330..1563    +  misc_feature   RRE: The Rev response element (RRE) of HIV-1 allows for Rev-dependent mRNA export from the nucleus to the cytoplasm.
   1940..2040    +  CDS            Rev (fragment): human immunodeficiency virus 1 (HIV-1) Rev protein; rev; enhances nuclear export of unspliced and incompletely spliced viral mRNAs
   2085..2202    +  misc_feature   cPPT/CTS: central polypurine tract and central termination sequence of HIV-1
   2257..2527    +  protein_bind   tetracycline response element: contains seven copies of the tetracycline operator tetO tetracycline repressor TetR
   2538..2555    +  misc_feature   MCS (fragment): pUC18/19 multiple cloning site
   2560..2598    +  promoter       minimal CMV promoter: human cytomegalovirus (CMV) immediate early promoter
   2728..2752    +  protein_bind   attB1: mutant version of attB; recombination site for the Gateway® BP reaction BP Clonase™
   2758..3465    +  CDS            mStrawberry: mStrawberry is a basic (constitutively fluorescent) red fluorescent protein published in 2004, derived from Discosoma sp.. It is reported to be a somewhat slowly-maturing monomer with low acid sensitivity.
   3470..3494    -  protein_bind   attB2: mutant version of attB; recombination site for the Gateway® BP reaction BP Clonase™
   3606..3641    +  promoter       PGK promoter (fragment): mouse phosphoglycerate kinase 1 promoter
   3659..4870    +  promoter       UbC promoter: human ubiquitin C promoter
   4929..5626    +  CDS            rtTA3 (fragment): reverse tetracycline transactivator 3 activates expression from Tet-responsive promoters in the presence of doxycycline
   5556..5666    +  CDS            VP48: 3 tandem repeats of the minimal activation domain of herpes simplex virus VP16 (Cheng et al., 2013)
   5839..6301    +  misc_feature   IRES: internal ribosome entry site (IRES) of the encephalomyocarditis virus (EMCV)
   6317..7111    +  CDS            NeoR/KanR: aminoglycoside phosphotransferase from Tn5; aph(3')-II (or nptII); confers resistance to neomycin, kanamycin, and G418 (Geneticin®)
   7139..7222    +  CDS            large T antigen (fragment): large T antigen from SV40 (simian virus 40)
   7256..7276    +  misc_feature   MCS (fragment): pBluescript multiple cloning site
   7288..7876    +  misc_feature   WPRE: woodchuck hepatitis virus posttranscriptional regulatory element
   7884..7949    +  CDS            nef (fragment): NEF_HV1Z2 - Experimental evidence at protein level: Swiss-Prot protein existence level 1. Extracellular Nef protein targets CD4(+) T-lymphocytes for apoptosis by interacting with CXCR4 surface receptors. From Human immunodeficiency virus type 1 group M subtype D (isolate Z2/CDC-Z34) (HIV-1).
   7951..8184    +  LTR            3' LTR (ΔU3): self-inactivating 3' long terminal repeat (LTR) from HIV-1
   8389..8493    +  promoter       AmpR promoter: bla
   8494..9354    +  CDS            AmpR: β-lactamase; bla; confers resistance to ampicillin, carbenicillin, and related antibiotics
   9525..10113   +  rep_origin     ori: high-copy-number ColE1/pMB1/pBR322/pUC origin of replication
  10296..10350   +  CDS            lacI (fragment): lac repressor; lacI; The lac repressor binds to the lac operator to inhibit transcription in E. coli. This inhibition can be relieved by adding lactose or isopropyl-β-D-thiogalactopyranoside (IPTG).
  10356..10449   +  rep_origin     SV40 ori (fragment): SV40 origin of replication
  10474..10511   +  CDS            lacI (fragment): lac repressor; lacI; The lac repressor binds to the lac operator to inhibit transcription in E. coli. This inhibition can be relieved by adding lactose or isopropyl-β-D-thiogalactopyranoside (IPTG).
  10524..10545   +  protein_bind   CAP binding site: CAP binding activates transcription in the presence of cAMP. E. coli catabolite activator protein
  10560..10590   +  promoter       lac promoter: promoter for the E. coli lac operon
  10594..10616   +  protein_bind   lac operator (fragment): The lac repressor binds to the lac operator to inhibit transcription in E. coli. This inhibition can be relieved by adding lactose or isopropyl-β-D-thiogalactopyranoside (IPTG). lac repressor encoded by lacI
  10648..10731   +  polyA_signal   SV40 poly(A) signal (fragment): SV40 polyadenylation signal
>Addgene plasmid #161734 | pINDUCER20_mStrawberry | addgene full sequence | sequence record 318423 | Addgene NGS Result
TTAAATATGTACTACAAACTTAGTAGTTGGAAGGGCTAATTCACTCCCAAAGAAGACAAGATATCCTTGA
TCTGTGGATCTACCACACACAAGGCTACTTCCCTGATTAGCAGAACTACACACCAGGGCCAGGGGTCAGA
TATCCACTGACCTTTGGATGGTGCTACAAGCTAGTACCAGTTGAGCCAGATAAGGTAGAAGAGGCCAATA
AAGGAGAGAACACCAGCTTGTTACACCCTGTGAGCCTGCATGGGATGGATGACCCGGAGAGAGAAGTGTT
AGAGTGGAGGTTTGACAGCCGCCTAGCATTTCATCACGTGGCCCGAGAGCTGCATCCGGAGTACTTCAAG
AACTGCTGATATCGAGCTTGCTACAAGGGACTTTCCGCTGGGGACTTTCCAGGGAGGCGTGGCCTGGGCG
GGACTGGGGAGTGGCGAGCCCTCAGATCCTGCATATAAGCAGCTGCTTTTTGCCTGTACTGGGTCTCTCT
GGTTAGACCAGATCTGAGCCTGGGAGCTCTCTGGCTAACTAGGGAACCCACTGCTTAAGCCTCAATAAAG
CTTGCCTTGAGTGCTTCAAGTAGTGTGTGCCCGTCTGTTGTGTGACTCTGGTAACTAGAGATCCCTCAGA
CCCTTTTAGTCAGTGTGGAAAATCTCTAGCAGTGGCGCCCGAACAGGGACTTGAAAGCGAAAGGGAAACC
AGAGGAGCTCTCTCGACGCAGGACTCGGCTTGCTGAAGCGCGCACGGCAAGAGGCGAGGGGCGGCGACTG
GTGAGTACGCCAAAAATTTTGACTAGCGGAGGCTAGAAGGAGAGAGATGGGTGCGAGAGCGTCAGTATTA
AGCGGGGGAGAATTAGATCGCGATGGGAAAAAATTCGGTTAAGGCCAGGGGGAAAGAAAAAATATAAATT
AAAACATATAGTATGGGCAAGCAGGGAGCTAGAACGATTCGCAGTTAATCCTGGCCTGTTAGAAACATCA
GAAGGCTGTAGACAAATACTGGGACAGCTACAACCATCCCTTCAGACAGGATCAGAAGAACTTAGATCAT
TATATAATACAGTAGCAACCCTCTATTGTGTGCATCAAAGGATAGAGATAAAAGACACCAAGGAAGCTTT
AGACAAGATAGAGGAAGAGCAAAACAAAAGTAAGACCACCGCACAGCAAGCGGCCGGCCGCTGATCTTCA
GACCTGGAGGAGGAGATATGAGGGACAATTGGAGAAGTGAATTATATAAATATAAAGTAGTAAAAATTGA
ACCATTAGGAGTAGCACCCACCAAGGCAAAGAGAAGAGTGGTGCAGAGAGAAAAAAGAGCAGTGGGAATA
GGAGCTTTGTTCCTTGGGTTCTTGGGAGCAGCAGGAAGCACTATGGGCGCAGCGTCAATGACGCTGACGG
TACAGGCCAGACAATTATTGTCTGGTATAGTGCAGCAGCAGAACAATTTGCTGAGGGCTATTGAGGCGCA
ACAGCATCTGTTGCAACTCACAGTCTGGGGCATCAAGCAGCTCCAGGCAAGAATCCTGGCTGTGGAAAGA
TACCTAAAGGATCAACAGCTCCTGGGGATTTGGGGTTGCTCTGGAAAACTCATTTGCACCACTGCTGTGC
CTTGGAATGCTAGTTGGAGTAATAAATCTCTGGAACAGATTTGGAATCACACGACCTGGATGGAGTGGGA
CAGAGAAATTAACAATTACACAAGCTTAATACACTCCTTAATTGAAGAATCGCAAAACCAGCAAGAAAAG
AATGAACAAGAATTATTGGAATTAGATAAATGGGCAAGTTTGTGGAATTGGTTTAACATAACAAATTGGC
TGTGGTATATAAAATTATTCATAATGATAGTAGGAGGCTTGGTAGGTTTAAGAATAGTTTTTGCTGTACT
TTCTATAGTGAATAGAGTTAGGCAGGGATATTCACCATTATCGTTTCAGACCCACCTCCCAACCCCGAGG
GGACCCGACAGGCCCGAAGGAATAGAAGAAGAAGGTGGAGAGAGAGACAGAGACAGATCCATTCGATTAG
TGAACGGATCTCGACGGTATCGCCGAATTCACAAATGGCAGTATTCATCCACAATTTTAAAAGAAAAGGG
GGGATTGGGGGGTACAGTGCAGGGGAAAGAATAGTAGACATAATAGCAACAGACATACAAACTAAAGAAT
TACAAAAACAAATTACAAAAATTCAAAATTTTCGGGTTTATTACAGGGACAGCAGAGATCCAGTTTGGAC
TAGGATCCTTTACCACTCCCTATCAGTGATAGAGAAAAGTGAAAGTCGAGTTTACCACTCCCTATCAGTG
ATAGAGAAAAGTGAAAGTCGAGTTTACCACTCCCTATCAGTGATAGAGAAAAGTGAAAGTCGAGTTTACC
ACTCCCTATCAGTGATAGAGAAAAGTGAAAGTCGAGTTTACCACTCCCTATCAGTGATAGAGAAAAGTGA
AAGTCGAGTTTACCACTCCCTATCAGTGATAGAGAAAAGTGAAAGTCGAGTTTACCACTCCCTATCAGTG
ATAGAGAAAAGTGAAAGTCGAGCTCGGTACCCGGGTCGAGGTAGGCGTGTACGGTGGGAGGCCTATATAA
GCAGAGCTCGTTTAGTGAACCGTCAGATCGCCTGGAGACGCCATCCACGCTGTTTTGACCTCCATAGAAG
ACACCGGGACCGATCCAGCCTCCGCGGCCCCGAACTAGTCCAGTGTGGTGGAATTCTGCAGATATCAACA
AGTTTGTACAAAAAAGCAGGCTTCACCATGGTGAGCAAGGGCGAGGAGAATAACATGGCCATCATCAAGG
AGTTCATGCGCTTCAAGGTGCGCATGGAGGGCTCCGTGAACGGCCACGAGTTCGAGATCGAGGGCGAGGG
CGAGGGCCGCCCCTACGAGGGCACCCAGACCGCCAAGCTGAAGGTGACCAAGGGTGGCCCCCTGCCCTTC
GCCTGGGACATCCTAACCCCCAACTTCACCTACGGCTCCAAGGCCTACGTGAAGCACCCCGCCGACATCC
CCGACTACTTGAAGCTGTCCTTCCCCGAGGGCTTCAAGTGGGAGCGCGTGATGAACTTCGAGGACGGCGG
CGTGGTGACCGTGACCCAGGACTCCTCCCTGCAGGACGGCGAGTTCATCTACAAGGTGAAGCTGCGCGGC
ACCAACTTCCCCTCCGACGGCCCCGTAATGCAGAAGAAGACCATGGGCTGGGAGGCCTCCTCCGAGCGGA
TGTACCCCGAGGACGGCGCCCTGAAGGGCGAGATCAAGATGAGGCTGAAGCTGAAGGACGGCGGCCACTA
CGACGCTGAGGTCAAGACCACCTACAAGGCCAAGAAGCCCGTGCAGCTGCCCGGCGCCTACATCGTCGGC
ATCAAGTTGGACATCACCTCCCACAACGAGGACTACACCATCGTGGAACTGTACGAACGCGCCGAGGGCC
GCCACTCCACCGGCGGCATGGACGAGCTGTACAAGTAAAACCCAGCTTTCTTGTACAAAGTGGTTGATAT
CCAGCACAGTGGCGGCCGCTCGAGTCTAGAGGGCCCGCGGTTCGAATACCCATACGACGTCCCAGACTAC
GCTTAGTAATGATTAATTAAACTAGAAATTCTACCGGGTAGGGGAGGCGCTTTTCCCAAGGCAGTCTGGA
GTAACCCACCCAAGATCTGGCCTCCGCGCCGGGTTTTGGCGCCTCCCGCGGGCGCCCCCCTCCTCACGGC
GAGCGCTGCCACGTCAGACGAAGGGCGCAGCGAGCGTCCTGATCCTTCCGCCCGGACGCTCAGGACAGCG
GCCCGCTGCTCATAAGACTCGGCCTTAGAACCCCAGTATCAGCAGAAGGACATTTTAGGACGGGACTTGG
GTGACTCTAGGGCACTGGTTTTCTTTCCAGAGAGCGGAACAGGCGAGGAAAAGTAGTCCCTTCTCGGCGA
TTCTGCGGAGGGATCTCCGTGGGGCGGTGAACGCCGATGATTATATAAGGACGCGCCGGGTGTGGCACAG
CTAGTTCCGTCGCAGCCGGGATTTGGGTCGCGGTTCTTGTTTGTGGATCGCTGTGATCGTCACTTGGTGA
GTAGCGGGCTGCTGGGCTGGCCGGGGCTTTCGTGGCCGCCGGGCCGCTCGGTGGGACGGAAGCGTGTGGA
GAGACCGCCAAGGGCTGTAGTCTGGGTCCGCGAGCAAGGTTGCCCTGAACTGGGGGTTGGGGGGAGCGCA
GCAAAATGGCGGCTGTTCCCGAGTCTTGAATGGAAGACGCTTGTGAGGCGGGCTGTGAGGTCGTTGAAAC
AAGGTGGGGGGCATGGTGGGCGGCAAGAACCCAAGGTCTTGAGGCCTTCGCTAATGCGGGAAAGCTCTTA
TTCGGGTGAGATGGGCTGGGGCACCATCTGGGGACCCTGACGTGAAGTTTGTCACTGACTGGAGAACTCG
GTTTGTCGTCTGTTGCGGGGGCGGCAGTTATGGCGGTGCCGTTGGGCAGTGCACCCGTACCTTTGGGAGC
GCGCGCCCTCGTCGTGTCGTGACGTCACCCGTTCTGTTGGCTTATAATGCAGGGTGGGGCCACCTGCCGG
TAGGTGTGCGGTAGGCTTTTCTCCGTCGCAGGACGCAGGGTTCGGGCCTAGGGTAGGCTCTCCTGAATCG
ACAGGCGCCGGACCTCTGGTGAGGGGAGGGATAAGTGAGGCGTCAGTTTCTTTGGTCGGTTTTATGTACC
TATCTTCTTAAGTAGCTGAAGCTCCGGTTTTGAACTATGCGCTCGGGGTTGGCGAGTGTGTTTTGTGAAG
TTTTTTAGGCACCTTTTGAAATGTAATCATTTGGGTCAATATGTAATTTTCAGTGTTAGACTAGTAAATT
GTCCGCTAAATTCTGGCCGTTTTTGGCTTTTTTGTTAGACGAAGCTTGGTACCGAGCTCGGATCTCCACC
CCGTACCGGTCCTGCAGTCGAATTCACCATGTCTAGACTGGACAAGAGCAAAGTCATAAACGGAGCTCTG
GAATTACTCAATGGTGTCGGTATCGAAGGCCTGACGACAAGGAAACTCGCTCAAAAGCTGGGAGTTGAGC
AGCCTACCCTGTACTGGCACGTGAAGAACAAGCGGGCCCTGCTCGATGCCCTGCCAATCGAGATGCTGGA
CAGGCATCATACCCACTTCTGCCCCCTGGAAGGCGAGTCATGGCAAGACTTTCTGCGGAACAACGCCAAG
TCATACCGCTGTGCTCTCCTCTCACATCGCGACGGGGCTAAAGTGCATCTCGGCACCCGCCCAACAGAGA
AACAGTACGAAACCCTGGAAAATCAGCTCGCGTTCCTGTGTCAGCAAGGCTTCTCCCTGGAGAACGCACT
GTACGCTCTGTCCGCCGTGGGCCACTTTACACTGGGCTGCGTATTGGAGGAACAGGAGCATCAAGTAGCA
AAAGAGGAAAGAGAGACACCTACCACCGATTCTATGCCCCCACTTCTGAGACAAGCAATTGAGCTGTTCG
ACCGGCAGGGAGCCGAACCTGCCTTCCTTTTCGGCCTGGAACTAATCATATGTGGCCTGGAGAAACAGCT
AAAGTGCGAAAGCGGCGGGCCGACCGACGCCCTTGACGATTTTGACTTAGACATGCTCCCAGCCGATGCC
CTTGACGACTTTGACCTTGATATGCTGCCTGCTGACGCTCTTGACGATTTTGACCTTGACATGCTCCCCG
GGTAACTAAGTAAGGATCCGCGGCCGCACTAGAGGAATTCCGCCCCTCTCCCCCCCCCCCCTCTCCCTCC
CCCCCCCCTAACGTTACTGGCCGAAGCCGCTTGGAATAAGGCCGGTGTGCGTTTGTCTATATGTTATTTT
CCACCATATTGCCGTCTTTTGGCAATGTGAGGGCCCGGAAACCTGGCCCTGTCTTCTTGACGAGCATTCC
TAGGGGTCTTTCCCCTCTCGCCAAAGGAATGCAAGGTCTGTTGAATGTCGTGAAGGAAGCAGTTCCTCTG
GAAGCTTCTTGAAGACAAACAACGTCTGTAGCGACCCTTTGCAGGCAGCGGAACCCCCCACCTGGCGACA
GGTGCCTCTGCGGCCAAAAGCCACGTGTATAAGATACACCTGCAAAGGCGGCACAACCCCAGTGCCACGT
TGTGAGTTGGATAGTTGTGGAAAGAGTCAAATGGCTCTCCTCAAGCGTATTCAACAAGGGGCTGAAGGAT
GCCCAGAAGGTACCCCATTGTATGGGATCTGATCTGGGGCCTCGGTGCACATGCTTTACATGTGTTTAGT
CGAGGTTAAAAAAACGTCTAGGCCCCCCGAACCACGGGGACGTGGTTTTCCTTTGAAAAACACGATGATA
AGCTTACCGGTCCACCATGATTGAACAAGATGGATTGCACGCAGGTTCTCCGGCCGCTTGGGTGGAGAGG
CTATTCGGCTATGACTGGGCACAACAGACAATCGGCTGCTCTGATGCCGCCGTGTTCCGGCTGTCAGCGC
AGGGGCGCCCGGTTCTTTTTGTCAAGACCGACCTGTCCGGTGCCCTGAATGAACTGCAAGACGAGGCAGC
GCGGCTATCGTGGCTGGCCACGACGGGCGTTCCTTGCGCAGCTGTGCTCGACGTTGTCACTGAAGCGGGA
AGGGACTGGCTGCTATTGGGCGAAGTGCCGGGGCAGGATCTCCTGTCATCTCACCTTGCTCCTGCCGAGA
AAGTATCCATCATGGCTGATGCAATGCGGCGGCTGCATACGCTTGATCCGGCTACCTGCCCATTCGACCA
CCAAGCGAAACATCGCATCGAGCGAGCACGTACTCGGATGGAAGCCGGTCTTGTCGATCAGGATGATCTG
GACGAAGAGCATCAGGGGCTCGCGCCAGCCGAACTGTTCGCCAGGCTCAAGGCGAGCATGCCCGACGGCG
AGGATCTCGTCGTGACCCATGGCGATGCCTGCTTGCCGAATATCATGGTGGAAAATGGCCGCTTTTCTGG
ATTCATCGACTGTGGCCGGCTGGGTGTGGCGGACCGCTATCAGGACATAGCGTTGGCTACCCGTGATATT
GCTGAAGAGCTTGGCGGCGAATGGGCTGACCGCTTCCTCGTGCTTTACGGTATCGCCGCTCCCGATTCGC
AGCGCATCGCCTTCTATCGCCTTCTTGACGAGTTCTTCTGATGTACAAGTAAAGCGGCCGCGACTCTAGA
TCATAATCAGCCATACCACATTTGTAGAGGTTTTACTTGCTTTAAAAAACCTCCCACACCTCCCCCTGAA
CCTGAAACATAAAATGAATGCAATTGTTGTTGTTTAGTCCCTCCCAATTCGATATCAAGCTTATCGCGAT
AGATCCTAATCAACCTCTGGATTACAAAATTTGTGAAAGATTGACTGGTATTCTTAACTATGTTGCTCCT
TTTACGCTATGTGGATACGCTGCTTTAATGCCTTTGTATCATGCTATTGCTTCCCGTATGGCTTTCATTT
TCTCCTCCTTGTATAAATCCTGGTTGCTGTCTCTTTATGAGGAGTTGTGGCCCGTTGTCAGGCAACGTGG
CGTGGTGTGCACTGTGTTTGCTGACGCAACCCCCACTGGTTGGGGCATTGCCACCACCTGTCAGCTCCTT
TCCGGGACTTTCGCTTTCCCCCTCCCTATTGCCACGGCGGAACTCATCGCCGCCTGCCTTGCCCGCTGCT
GGACAGGGGCTCGGCTGTTGGGCACTGACAATTCCGTGGTGTTGTCGGGGAAATCATCGTCCTTTCCTTG
GCTGCTCGCCTGTGTTGCCACCTGGATTCTGCGCGGGACGTCCTTCTGCTACGTCCCTTCGGCCCTCAAT
CCAGCGGACCTTCCTTCCCGCGGCCTGCTGCCGGCTCTGCGGCCTCTTCCGCGTCTTCGCCTTCGCCCTC
AGACGAGTCGGATCTCCCTTTGGGCCGCCTCCCCGCCTGAGATCCTTTAAGACCAATGACTTACAAGGCA
GCTGTAGATCTTAGCCACTTTTTAAAAGAAAAGGGGGGACTGGAAGGGCTAATTCACTCCCAACGAAGAC
AAGATCTGCTTTTTGCTTGTACTGGGTCTCTCTGGTTAGACCAGATCTGAGCCTGGGAGCTCTCTGGCTA
ACTAGGGAACCCACTGCTTAAGCCTCAATAAAGCTTGCCTTGAGTGCTTCAAGTAGTGTGTGCCCGTCTG
TTGTGTGACTCTGGTAACTAGAGATCCCTCAGACCCTTTTAGTCAGTGTGGAAAATCTCTAGCAGTAGTA
GTTCATGTCATCTTATTATTCAGTATTTATAACTTGCAAAGAAATGAATATCAGAGAGTGAGAGGCCCGG
GTTAATTAAGGAAAGGGCTAGATCATTCTTGAAGACGAAAGGGCCTCGTGATACGCCTATTTTTATAGGT
TAATGTCATGATAATAATGGTTTCTTAGACGTCAGGTGGCACTTTTCGGGGAAATGTGCGCGGAACCCCT
ATTTGTTTATTTTTCTAAATACATTCAAATATGTATCCGCTCATGAGACAATAACCCTGATAAATGCTTC
AATAATATTGAAAAAGGAAGAGTATGAGTATTCAACATTTCCGTGTCGCCCTTATTCCCTTTTTTGCGGC
ATTTTGCCTTCCTGTTTTTGCTCACCCAGAAACGCTGGTGAAAGTAAAAGATGCTGAAGATCAGTTGGGT
GCACGAGTGGGTTACATCGAACTGGATCTCAACAGCGGTAAGATCCTTGAGAGTTTTCGCCCCGAAGAAC
GTTTTCCAATGATGAGCACTTTTAAAGTTCTGCTATGTGGCGCGGTATTATCCCGTGTTGACGCCGGGCA
AGAGCAACTCGGTCGCCGCATACACTATTCTCAGAATGACTTGGTTGAGTACTCACCAGTCACAGAAAAG
CATCTTACGGATGGCATGACAGTAAGAGAATTATGCAGTGCTGCCATAACCATGAGTGATAACACTGCGG
CCAACTTACTTCTGACAACGATCGGAGGACCGAAGGAGCTAACCGCTTTTTTGCACAACATGGGGGATCA
TGTAACTCGCCTTGATCGTTGGGAACCGGAGCTGAATGAAGCCATACCAAACGACGAGCGTGACACCACG
ATGCCTGTAGCAATGGCAACAACGTTGCGCAAACTATTAACTGGCGAACTACTTACTCTAGCTTCCCGGC
AACAATTAATAGACTGGATGGAGGCGGATAAAGTTGCAGGACCACTTCTGCGCTCGGCCCTTCCGGCTGG
CTGGTTTATTGCTGATAAATCTGGAGCCGGTGAGCGTGGGTCTCGCGGTATCATTGCAGCACTGGGGCCA
GATGGTAAGCCCTCCCGTATCGTAGTTATCTACACGACGGGGAGTCAGGCAACTATGGATGAACGAAATA
GACAGATCGCTGAGATAGGTGCCTCACTGATTAAGCATTGGTAACTGTCAGACCAAGTTTACTCATATAT
ACTTTAGATTGATTTAAAACTTCATTTTTAATTTAAAAGGATCTAGGTGAAGATCCTTTTTGATAATCTC
ATGACCAAAATCCCTTAACGTGAGTTTTCGTTCCACTGAGCGTCAGACCCCGTAGAAAAGATCAAAGGAT
CTTCTTGAGATCCTTTTTTTCTGCGCGTAATCTGCTGCTTGCAAACAAAAAAACCACCGCTACCAGCGGT
GGTTTGTTTGCCGGATCAAGAGCTACCAACTCTTTTTCCGAAGGTAACTGGCTTCAGCAGAGCGCAGATA
CCAAATACTGTTCTTCTAGTGTAGCCGTAGTTAGGCCACCACTTCAAGAACTCTGTAGCACCGCCTACAT
ACCTCGCTCTGCTAATCCTGTTACCAGTGGCTGCTGCCAGTGGCGATAAGTCGTGTCTTACCGGGTTGGA
CTCAAGACGATAGTTACCGGATAAGGCGCAGCGGTCGGGCTGAACGGGGGGTTCGTGCACACAGCCCAGC
TTGGAGCGAACGACCTACACCGAACTGAGATACCTACAGCGTGAGCTATGAGAAAGCGCCACGCTTCCCG
AAGGGAGAAAGGCGGACAGGTATCCGGTAAGCGGCAGGGTCGGAACAGGAGAGCGCACGAGGGAGCTTCC
AGGGGGAAACGCCTGGTATCTTTATAGTCCTGTCGGGTTTCGCCACCTCTGACTTGAGCGTCGATTTTTG
TGATGCTCGTCAGGGGGGCGGAGCCTATGGAAAAACGCCAGCAACGCGGCCTTTTTACGGTTCCTGGCCT
TTTGCTGGCCTTTTGCTCACATGTTCTTTCCTGCGTTATCCCCTGATTCTGTGGATAACCGTATTACCGC
CTTTGAGTGAGCTGATACCGCTCGCCGCAGCCGAACGACCGAGCGCAGCGAGTCAGTGAGCGAGGAAGCG
GAAGAGCGCCCAATACGCAAACCGCCTCTCCCCGCGCGTTGGCCGATTCATTAATGCAGCAAGCTCATGG
CTGACTAATTTTTTTTATTTATGCAGAGGCCGAGGCCGCCTCGGCCTCTGAGCTATTCCAGAAGTAGTGA
GGAGGCTTTTTTGGAGGCCTAGGCTTTTGCAAAAAGCTCCCCGTGGCACGACAGGTTTCCCGACTGGAAA
GCGGGCAGTGAGCGCAACGCAATTAATGTGAGTTAGCTCACTCATTAGGCACCCCAGGCTTTACACTTTA
TGCTTCCGGCTCGTATGTTGTGTGGAATTGTGAGCGGATAACAATTTCACACAGGAAACAGCTATGACAT
GATTACGAATTTCACAAATAAAGCATTTTTTTCACTGCATTCTAGTTGTGGTTTGTCCAAACTCATCAAT
GTATCTTATCATGTCTGGATCAACTGGATAACTCAAGCTAACCAAAATCATCCCAAACTTCCCACCCCAT
ACCCTATTACCACTGCCAATTACCTGTGGTTTCATTTACTCTAAACCTGTGATTCCTCTGAATTATTTTC
ATTTTAAAGAAATTGTATTTG
